>Addgene plasmid #216635 | pNTI827 | addgene full sequence | sequence record 429980 | Addgene NGS Result
CCGCGTTGCTGGCGTTTTTCCATAGGCTCCGCCCCCCTGACGAGCATCACAAAAATCGACGCTCAAGTCA
GAGGTGGCGAAACCCGACAGGACTATAAAGATACCAGGCGTTTCCCCCTGGAAGCTCCCTCGTGCGCTCT
CCTGTTCCGACCCTGCCGCTTACCGGATACCTGTCCGCCTTTCTCCCTTCGGGAAGCGTGGCGCTTTCTC
ATAGCTCACGCTGTAGGTATCTCAGTTCGGTGTAGGTCGTTCGCTCCAAGCTGGGCTGTGTGCACGAACC
CCCCGTTCAGCCCGACCGCTGCGCCTTATCCGGTAACTATCGTCTTGAGTCCAACCCGGTAAGACACGAC
TTATCGCCACTGGCAGCAGCCACTGGTAACAGGATTAGCAGAGCGAGGTATGTAGGCGGTGCTACAGAGT
TCTTGAAGTGGTGGCCTAACTACGGCTACACTAGAAGAACAGTATTTGGTATCTGCGCTCTGCTGAAGCC
AGTTACCTTCGGAAAAAGAGTTGGTAGCTCTTGATCCGGCAAACAAACCACCGCTGGTAGCGGTGGTTTT
TTTGTTTGCAAGCAGCAGATTACGCGCAGAAAAAAAGGATCTCAAGAAGATCCTTTGATCTTTTCTACGG
GGTCTGACGCTCAGTGGAACGAAAACTCACGTTAAGGGATTTTGGTCATGAGATTATCAAAAAGGATCTT
CACCTAGATCCTTTTAAATTAAAAATGAAGTTTTAAATCAATCTAAAGTATATATGAGTAAACTTGGTCT
GACAGTTACCAATGCTTAATCAGTGAGGCACCTATCTCAGCGATCTGTCTATTTCGTTCATCCATAGTTG
CCTGACTCCCCGTCGTGTAGATAACTACGATACGGGAGGGCTTACCATCTGGCCCCAGTGCTGCAATGAT
ACCGCGAGACCCACGCTCACCGGCTCCAGATTTATCAGCAATAAACCAGCCAGCCGGAAGGGCCGAGCGC
AGAAGTGGTCCTGCAACTTTATCCGCCTCCATCCAGTCTATTAATTGTTGCCGGGAAGCTAGAGTAAGTA
GTTCGCCAGTTAATAGTTTGCGCAACGTTGTTGCCATTGCTACAGGCATCGTGGTGTCACGCTCGTCGTT
TGGTATGGCTTCATTCAGCTCCGGTTCCCAACGATCAAGGCGAGTTACATGATCCCCCATGTTGTGCAAA
AAAGCGGTTAGCTCCTTCGGTCCTCCGATCGTTGTCAGAAGTAAGTTGGCCGCAGTGTTATCACTCATGG
TTATGGCAGCACTGCATAATTCTCTTACTGTCATGCCATCCGTAAGATGCTTTTCTGTGACTGGTGAGTA
CTCAACCAAGTCATTCTGAGAATAGTGTATGCGGCGACCGAGTTGCTCTTGCCCGGCGTCAATACGGGAT
AATACCGCGCCACATAGCAGAACTTTAAAAGTGCTCATCATTGGAAAACGTTCTTCGGGGCGAAAACTCT
CAAGGATCTTACCGCTGTTGAGATCCAGTTCGATGTAACCCACTCGTGCACCCAACTGATCTTCAGCATC
TTTTACTTTCACCAGCGTTTCTGGGTGAGCAAAAACAGGAAGGCAAAATGCCGCAAAAAAGGGAATAAGG
GCGACACGGAAATGTTGAATACTCATACTCTTCCTTTTTCAATATTATTGAAGCATTTATCAGGGTTATT
GTCTCATGAGCGGATACATATTTGAATGTATTTAGAAAAATAAACAAATAGGGGTTCCGCGCACATTTCC
CCGAAAAGTGCCACCTGACGTCGACGGATCGGGAGATCTCCCGATCCCCTATGGTGCACTCTCAGTACAA
TCTGCTCTGATGCCGCATAGTTAAGCCAGTATCTGCTCCCTGCTTGTGTGTTGGAGGTCGCTGAGTAGTG
CGCGAGCAAAATTTAAGCTACAACAAGGCAAGGCTTGACCGACAATTGCATGAAGAATCTGCTTAGGGTT
AGGCGTTTTGCGCTGCTTCGCGATGTACGGGCCAGATATACGCGTTGACATTGATTATTGACTAGTTATT
AATAGTAATCAATTACGGGGTCATTAGTTCATAGCCCATATATGGAGTTCCGCGTTACATAACTTACGGT
AAATGGCCCGCCTGGCTGACCGCCCAACGACCCCCGCCCATTGACGTCAATAATGACGTATGTTCCCATA
GTAACGCCAATAGGGACTTTCCATTGACGTCAATGGGTGGAGTATTTACGGTAAACTGCCCACTTGGCAG
TACATCAAGTGTATCATATGCCAAGTACGCCCCCTATTGACGTCAATGACGGTAAATGGCCCGCCTGGCA
TTATGCCCAGTACATGACCTTATGGGACTTTCCTACTTGGCAGTACATCTACGTATTAGTCATCGCTATT
ACCATGGTGATGCGGTTTTGGCAGTACATCAATGGGCGTGGATAGCGGTTTGACTCACGGGGATTTCCAA
GTCTCCACCCCATTGACGTCAATGGGAGTTTGTTTTGGCACCAAAATCAACGGGACTTTCCAAAATGTCG
TAACAACTCCGCCCCATTGACGCAAATGGGCGGTAGGCGTGTACGGTGGGAGGTCTATATAAGCAGCGCG
TTTTGCCTGTACTGGGTCTCTCTGGTTAGACCAGATCTGAGCCTGGGAGCTCTCTGGCTAACTAGGGAAC
CCACTGCTTAAGCCTCAATAAAGCTTGCCTTGAGTGCTTCAAGTAGTGTGTGCCCGTCTGTTGTGTGACT
CTGGTAACTAGAGATCCCTCAGACCCTTTTAGTCAGTGTGGAAAATCTCTAGCAGTGGCGCCCGAACAGG
GACTTGAAAGCGAAAGGGAAACCAGAGGAGCTCTCTCGACGCAGGACTCGGCTTGCTGAAGCGCGCACGG
CAAGAGGCGAGGGGCGGCGACTGGTGAGTACGCCAAAAATTTTGACTAGCGGAGGCTAGAAGGAGAGAGA
TGGGTGCGAGAGCGTCAGTATTAAGCGGGGGAGAATTAGATCGCGATGGGAAAAAATTCGGTTAAGGCCA
GGGGGAAAGAAAAAATATAAATTAAAACATATAGTATGGGCAAGCAGGGAGCTAGAACGATTCGCAGTTA
ATCCTGGCCTGTTAGAAACATCAGAAGGCTGTAGACAAATACTGGGACAGCTACAACCATCCCTTCAGAC
AGGATCAGAAGAACTTAGATCATTATATAATACAGTAGCAACCCTCTATTGTGTGCATCAAAGGATAGAG
ATAAAAGACACCAAGGAAGCTTTAGACAAGATAGAGGAAGAGCAAAACAAAAGTAAGACCACCGCACAGC
AAGCGGCCGCTGATCTTCAGACCTGGAGGAGGAGATATGAGGGACAATTGGAGAAGTGAATTATATAAAT
ATAAAGTAGTAAAAATTGAACCATTAGGAGTAGCACCCACCAAGGCAAAGAGAAGAGTGGTGCAGAGAGA
AAAAAGAGCAGTGGGAATAGGAGCTTTGTTCCTTGGGTTCTTGGGAGCAGCAGGAAGCACTATGGGCGCA
GCGTCAATGACGCTGACGGTACAGGCCAGACAATTATTGTCTGGTATAGTGCAGCAGCAGAACAATTTGC
TGAGGGCTATTGAGGCGCAACAGCATCTGTTGCAACTCACAGTCTGGGGCATCAAGCAGCTCCAGGCAAG
AATCCTGGCTGTGGAAAGATACCTAAAGGATCAACAGCTCCTGGGGATTTGGGGTTGCTCTGGAAAACTC
ATTTGCACCACTGCTGTGCCTTGGAATGCTAGTTGGAGTAATAAATCTCTGGAACAGATTTGGAATCACA
CGACCTGGATGGAGTGGGACAGAGAAATTAACAATTACACAAGCTTAATACACTCCTTAATTGAAGAATC
GCAAAACCAGCAAGAAAAGAATGAACAAGAATTATTGGAATTAGATAAATGGGCAAGTTTGTGGAATTGG
TTTAACATAACAAATTGGCTGTGGTATATAAAATTATTCATAATGATAGTAGGAGGCTTGGTAGGTTTAA
GAATAGTTTTTGCTGTACTTTCTATAGTGAATAGAGTTAGGCAGGGATATTCACCATTATCGTTTCAGAC
CCACCTCCCAACCCCGAGGGGACCCGACAGGCCCGAAGGAATAGAAGAAGAAGGTGGAGAGAGAGACAGA
GACAGATCCATTCGATTAGTGAACGGATCGGCACTGCGTGCGCCAATTCTGCAGACAAATGGCAGTATTC
ATCCACAATTTTAAAAGAAAAGGGGGGATTGGGGGGTACAGTGCAGGGGAAAGAATAGTAGACATAATAG
CAACAGACATACAAACTAAAGAATTACAAAAACAAATTACAAAAATTCAAAATTTTCGGGTTTATTACAG
GGACAGCAGAGATCCAGTTTGGTTAATTAACCCGTGTCGGCTCCAGATCTGGCCTCCGCGCCGGGTTTTG
GCGCCTCCCGCGGGCGCCCCCCTCCTCACGGCGAGCGCTGCCACGTCAGACGAAGGGCGCAGCGAGCGTC
CTGATCCTTCCGCCCGGACGCTCAGGACAGCGGCCCGCTGCTCATAAGACTCGGCCTTAGAACCCCAGTA
TCAGCAGAAGGACATTTTAGGACGGGACTTGGGTGACTCTAGGGCACTGGTTTTCTTTCCAGAGAGCGGA
ACAGGCGAGGAAAAGTAGTCCCTTCTCGGCGATTCTGCGGAGGGATCTCCGTGGGGCGGTGAACGCCGAT
GATTATATAAGGACGCGCCGGGTGTGGCACAGCTAGTTCCGTCGCAGCCGGGATTTGGGTCGCGGTTCTT
GTTTGTGGATCGCTGTGATCGTCACTTGGTGAGTAGCGGGCTGCTGGGCTGGCCGGGGCTTTCGTGGCCG
CCGGGCCGCTCGGTGGGACGGAAGCGTGTGGAGAGACCGCCAAGGGCTGTAGTCTGGGTCCGCGAGCAAG
GTTGCCCTGAACTGGGGGTTGGGGGGAGCGCAGCAAAATGGCGGCTGTTCCCGAGTCTTGAATGGAAGAC
GCTTGTGAGGCGGGCTGTGAGGTCGTTGAAACAAGGTGGGGGGCATGGTGGGCGGCAAGAACCCAAGGTC
TTGAGGCCTTCGCTAATGCGGGAAAGCTCTTATTCGGGTGAGATGGGCTGGGGCACCATCTGGGGACCCT
GACGTGAAGTTTGTCACTGACTGGAGAACTCGGTTTGTCGTCTGTTGCGGGGGCGGCAGTTATGGCGGTG
CCGTTGGGCAGTGCACCCGTACCTTTGGGAGCGCGCGCCCTCGTCGTGTCGTGACGTCACCCGTTCTGTT
GGCTTATAATGCAGGGTGGGGCCACCTGCCGGTAGGTGTGCGGTAGGCTTTTCTCCGTCGCAGGACGCAG
GGTTCGGGCCTAGGGTAGGCTCTCCTGAATCGACAGGCGCCGGACCTCTGGTGAGGGGAGGGATAAGTGA
GGCGTCAGTTTCTTTGGTCGGTTTTATGTACCTATCTTCTTAAGTAGCTGAAGCTCCGGTTTTGAACTAT
GCGCTCGGGGTTGGCGAGTGTGTTTTGTGAAGTTTTTTAGGCACCTTTTGAAATGTAATCATTTGGGTCA
ATATGTAATTTTCAGTGTTAGACTAGTAAATTGTCCGCTAAATTCTGGCCGTTTTTGGCTTTTTTGTTAG
ACGAAGCTTGGGCTGCAGGTCGACTCTAGAGCCACCATGAACGACATCTTCGAGGCTCAGCGTATCGAAT
GGCACTCATCACGTCGTAAGTGGAATAAGACAGGTCACGCAGTCAGAGCTATAGGTCGGCTGAGCTCAGA
TCTGTACGACGATGACGATAAGCTCGAGGGGAGCGTGGCAGTCCTGCCTGTGGTCGACTCCACCAATCAG
TACCTGCTGGATCGAATCGGCGAGCTGAAGAGTGGGGATGCTTGCATTGCAGAATATCAGCAGGCAGGGA
GAGGAAGCAGAGGGAGGAAATGGTTCTCTCCTTTTGGAGCTAACCTGTACCTGAGTATGTTTTGGCGCCT
GAAGCGGGGACCAGCAGCAATCGGCCTGGGCCCGGTCATCGGAATTGTCATGGCAGAAGCGCTGCGAAAG
CTGGGAGCAGACAAGGTGCGAGTCAAATGGCCCAATGACCTGTATCTGCAGGATAGAAAGCTGGCAGGCA
TCCTGGTGGAGCTGGCCGGAATAACAGGCGATGCTGCACAGATCGTCATTGGCGCCGGGATTAACGTGGC
TATGAGGCGCGTGGAGGAAAGCGTGGTCAATCAGGGCTGGATCACACTGCAGGAAGCAGGGATTAACCTG
GACAGGAATACTCTGGCCGCTACGCTGATCCGAGAGCTGCGGGCAGCCCTGGAACTGTTCGAGCAGGAAG
GCCTGGCTCCATATCTGCCACGGTGGGAGAAGCTGGATAACTTCATCAATAGACCCGTGAAGCTGATCAT
TGGGGACAAAGAGATTTTCGGGATTAGCCGGGGGATTGATAAACAGGGAGCCCTGCTGCTGGAACAGGAC
GGAGTTATCAAACCCTGGATGGGCGGAGAAATCAGTCTGCGGTCTGCCGAAAAGCTGCAGGGCGGTACCG
GAGGGAGCAAAGACAATACTGTGCCTCTGAAGCTGATCGCTCTCCTGGCTAATGGCGAGTTCCATAGTGG
CGAACAGCTGGGAGAAACCCTGGGCATGTCCAGGGCCGCTATCAACAAGCACATTCAGACTCTGCGCGAC
TGGGGCGTGGACGTGTTCACCGTGCCCGGAAAGGGCTACTCTCTGCCCGAGCCTATCCCGCTGCTGAACG
CTAAACAGATTCTGGGACAGCTGGACGGCCTGCCGGACCAACTGACTGAAGAGCAGATCGCAGAATTTAA
AGAGGCTTTCTCCCTATTTGACAAGGACGGGGATGGGACAATAACAACCAAGGAGCTGGGGACGGTGATG
CGGTCTCTGGGGCAGAACCCCACAGAAGCAGAGCTGCAGGACATGATCAATGAAGTAGATGCCGACGGTG
ACGGCACAATCGACTTCCCTGAGTTCCTGACAATGATGGCAAGAAAAATGAAATACAGGGACACGGAAGA
AGAAATTAGAGAAGCGTTCGGTGTGTTTGATAAGGATGGCAATGGCTACATCAGTGCAGCAGAGCTTCGC
CACGTGATGACAAACCTTGGAGAGAAGTTAACAGATGAAGAGGTTGATGAAATGATCAGGGAAGCAGACA
TCGATGGGGATGGTCAGGTAAACTACGAAGAGTTTGTACAAATGATGACAGCGAAGGGCAAGCCCATCCC
CAACCCCCTGCTGGGCCTGGACAGCACCGGCAGCGGCTCAAAGATAGCCAAGCCTTCGGATACTCTTATC
ACTACTGTGGAGTCTAATTCCAGTTGGTGGACCAACTGGGTGATCCCAGCCATCTCAGCCCTGGCTGTAG
CTCTGATGTATCGCCTCTACATGGCAGAAGATTGAGGATCCACCGGTGCTAGCAGTTAACGAATTCGATA
TCAAGCTTATCGATAATCAACCTCTGGATTACAAAATTTGTGAAAGATTGACTGGTATTCTTAACTATGT
TGCTCCTTTTACGCTATGTGGATACGCTGCTTTAATGCCTTTGTATCATGCTATTGCTTCCCGTATGGCT
TTCATTTTCTCCTCCTTGTATAAATCCTGGTTGCTGTCTCTTTATGAGGAGTTGTGGCCCGTTGTCAGGC
AACGTGGCGTGGTGTGCACTGTGTTTGCTGACGCAACCCCCACTGGTTGGGGCATTGCCACCACCTGTCA
GCTCCTTTCCGGGACTTTCGCTTTCCCCCTCCCTATTGCCACGGCGGAACTCATCGCCGCCTGCCTTGCC
CGCTGCTGGACAGGGGCTCGGCTGTTGGGCACTGACAATTCCGTGGTGTTGTCGGGGAAATCATCGTCCT
TTCCTTGGCTGCTCGCCTGTGTTGCCACCTGGATTCTGCGCGGGACGTCCTTCTGCTACGTCCCTTCGGC
CCTCAATCCAGCGGACCTTCCTTCCCGCGGCCTGCTGCCGGCTCTGCGGCCTCTTCCGCGTCTTCGCCTT
CGCCCTCAGACGAGTCGGATCTCCCTTTGGGCCGCCTCCCCGCATCGATACCGTCGACCTCGAGACCTAG
AAAAACATGGAGCAATCACAAGTAGCAATACAGCAGCTACCAATGCTGATTGTGCCTGGCTAGAAGCACA
AGAGGAGGAGGAGGTGGGTTTTCCAGTCACACCTCAGGTACCTTTAAGACCAATGACTTACAAGGCAGCT
GTAGATCTTAGCCACTTTTTAAAAGAAAAGGGGGGACTGGAAGGGCTAATTCACTCCCAACGAAGACAAG
ATATCCTTGATCTGTGGATCTACCACACACAAGGCTACTTCCCTGATTGGCAGAACTACACACCAGGGCC
AGGGATCAGATATCCACTGACCTTTGGATGGTGCTACAAGCTAGTACCAGTTGAGCAAGAGAAGGTAGAA
GAAGCCAATGAAGGAGAGAACACCCGCTTGTTACACCCTGTGAGCCTGCATGGGATGGATGACCCGGAGA
GAGAAGTATTAGAGTGGAGGTTTGACAGCCGCCTAGCATTTCATCACATGGCCCGAGAGCTGCATCCGGA
CTGTACTGGGTCTCTCTGGTTAGACCAGATCTGAGCCTGGGAGCTCTCTGGCTAACTAGGGAACCCACTG
CTTAAGCCTCAATAAAGCTTGCCTTGAGTGCTTCAAGTAGTGTGTGCCCGTCTGTTGTGTGACTCTGGTA
ACTAGAGATCCCTCAGACCCTTTTAGTCAGTGTGGAAAATCTCTAGCAGGGCCCGTTTAAACCCGCTGAT
CAGCCTCGACTGTGCCTTCTAGTTGCCAGCCATCTGTTGTTTGCCCCTCCCCCGTGCCTTCCTTGACCCT
GGAAGGTGCCACTCCCACTGTCCTTTCCTAATAAAATGAGGAAATTGCATCGCATTGTCTGAGTAGGTGT
CATTCTATTCTGGGGGGTGGGGTGGGGCAGGACAGCAAGGGGGAGGATTGGGAAGACAATAGCAGGCATG
CTGGGGATGCGGTGGGCTCTATGGCTTCTGAGGCGGAAAGAACCAGCTGGGGCTCTAGGGGGTATCCCC
[124 nt withheld, positions 9030-9153]
C
[91 nt withheld, positions 9155-9245]
A
[49 nt withheld, positions 9247-9295]
CCTTTGACGTTGGAGTCCACGTTCTTT
[37 nt withheld, positions 9323-9359]
ACCCTATCTCGGTCTATTCTTTTGATTTATAAGGGATTTTGCCGATTTCGGCCTATTGGTTAAAAAATGA
GCTGATTTAACAAAAATTTAACGCGAATTAATTCTGTGGAATGTGTGTCAGTTAGGGTGTGGAAAGTCCC
CAGGCTCCCCAGCAGGCAGAAGTATGCAAAGCATGCATCTCAATTAGTCAGCAACCAGGTGTGGAAAGTC
CCCAGGCTCCCCAGCAGGCAGAAGTATGCAAAGCATGCATCTCAATTAGTCAGCAACCATAGTCCCGCCC
CTAACTCCGCCCATCCCGCCCCTAACTCCGCCCAGTTCCGCCCATTCTCCGCCCCATGGCTGACTAATTT
TTTTTATTTATGCAGAGGCCGAGGCCGCCTCTGCCTCTGAGCTATTCCAGAAGTAGTGAGGAGGCTTTTT
TGGAGGCCTAGGCTTTTGCAAAAAGCTCCCGGGAGCTTGTATATCCATTTTCGGATCTGATCAGCACGTG
TTGACAATTAATCATCGGCATAGTATATCGGCATAGTATAATACGACAAGGTGAGGAACTAAACCATGGC
CAAGTTGACCAGTGCCGTTCCGGTGCTCACCGCGCGCGACGTCGCCGGAGCGGTCGAGTTCTGGACCGAC
CGGCTCGGGTTCTCCCGGGACTTCGTGGAGGACGACTTCGCCGGTGTGGTCCGGGACGACGTGACCCTGT
TCATCAGCGCGGTCCAGGACCAGGTGGTGCCGGACAACACCCTGGCCTGGGTGTGGGTGCGCGGCCTGGA
CGAGCTGTACGCCGAGTGGTCGGAGGTCGTGTCCACGAACTTCCGGGACGCCTCCGGGCCGGCCATGACC
GAGATCGGCGAGCAGCCGTGGGGGCGGGAGTTCGCCCTGCGCGACCCGGCCGGCAACTGCGTGCACTTCG
TGGCCGAGGAGCAGGACTGACACGTGCTACGAGATTTCGATTCCACCGCCGCCTTCTATGAAAGGTTGGG
CTTCGGAATCGTTTTCCGGGACGCCGGCTGGATGATCCTCCAGCGCGGGGATCTCATGCTGGAGTTCTTC
GCCCACCCCAACTTGTTTATTGCAGCTTATAATGGTTACAAATAAAGCAATAGCATCACAAATTTCACAA
ATAAAGCATTTTTTTCACTGCATTCTAGTTGTGGTTTGTCCAAACTCATCAATGTATCTTATCATGTCTG
TATACCGTCGACCTCTAGCTAGAGCTTGGCGTAATCATGGTCATAGCTGTTTCCTGTGTGAAATTGTTAT
CCGCTCACAATTCCACACAACATACGAGCCGGAAGCATAAAGTGTAAAGCCTGGGGTGCCTAATGAGTGA
GCTAACTCACATTAATTGCGTTGCGCTCACTGCCCGCTTTCCAGTCGGGAAACCTGTCGTGCCAGCTGCA
TTAATGAATCGGCCAACGCGCGGGGAGAGGCGGTTTGCGTATTGGGCGCTCTTCCGCTTCCTCGCTCACT
GACTCGCTGCGCTCGGTCGTTCGGCTGCGGCGAGCGGTATCAGCTCACTCAAAGGCGGTAATACGGTTAT
CCACAGAATCAGGGGATAACGCAGGAAAGAACATGTGAGCAAAAGGCCAGCAAAAGGCCAGGAACCGTAA
AAAGG
Features (pLannotate 1.2.2; 37 found; start..end, strand, type, name):
     17..605     -  rep_origin     ori: high-copy-number ColE1/pMB1/pBR322/pUC origin of replication
    776..1636    -  CDS            AmpR: β-lactamase; bla; confers resistance to ampicillin, carbenicillin, and related antibiotics
   1637..1741    -  promoter       AmpR promoter: bla
   1800..1852    -  misc_feature   bom (fragment): basis of mobility region from pBR322
   2007..2386    +  enhancer       CMV enhancer: human cytomegalovirus immediate early enhancer
   2387..2586    +  promoter       CMV promoter: human cytomegalovirus (CMV) immediate early promoter
   2604..2784    +  LTR            5' LTR (truncated): truncated 5' long terminal repeat (LTR) from HIV-1
   2831..2956    +  misc_feature   HIV-1 Ψ: packaging signal of human immunodeficiency virus type 1
   2940..3303    +  CDS            HIV-1 gag (fragment): gag protein from human immunodeficiency virus 1; gag
   3449..3682    +  misc_feature   RRE: The Rev response element (RRE) of HIV-1 allows for Rev-dependent mRNA export from the nucleus to the cytoplasm.
   4059..4159    +  CDS            Rev (fragment): human immunodeficiency virus 1 (HIV-1) Rev protein; rev; enhances nuclear export of unspliced and incompletely spliced viral mRNAs
   4209..4326    +  misc_feature   cPPT/CTS: central polypurine tract and central termination sequence of HIV-1
   4391..5602    +  promoter       UbC promoter: human ubiquitin C promoter
   5613..5631    -  misc_feature   MCS (fragment): pUC18/19 multiple cloning site
   5682..5738    +  CDS            calmodulin-binding peptide: calmodulin-binding peptide from avian smooth muscle myosin light chain kinase
   5739..5762    +  CDS            Xpress™ tag: Xpress™ epitope tag, including an enterokinase recognition and cleavage site
   5769..6494    +  CDS            miniTurbo (fragment): N-terminally truncated mutant of the E. coli biotin ligase BioID engineered for improved catalytic efficiency (Branon et al., 2018)
   6519..6749    +  CDS            TurboID (fragment): mutant of the E. coli biotin ligase BioID engineered for improved catalytic efficiency (Branon et al., 2018)
   6756..7196    +  CDS            calmodulin: calcium-binding protein
   7248..7382    +  CDS            Cyb5a (fragment): CYB5_MOUSE - Also known as Cyb5. Experimental evidence at protein level: Swiss-Prot protein existence level 1. Cytochrome b5 is a membrane-bound hemoprotein functioning as an electron carrier for several membrane-bound oxygenases. It is also involved in several steps of the sterol biosynthesis pathway, particularly in the C-5 double bond introduction during the C-5 desaturation. From Mus musculus (Mouse).
   7411..7435    +  misc_feature   MCS (fragment): pBluescript multiple cloning site
   7435..8023    +  misc_feature   WPRE: woodchuck hepatitis virus posttranscriptional regulatory element
   7960..8541    +  CDS            nef (fragment): NEF_HV1H2 - Experimental evidence at protein level: Swiss-Prot protein existence level 1. Extracellular Nef protein targets CD4(+) T-lymphocytes for apoptosis by interacting with CXCR4 surface receptors. From Human immunodeficiency virus type 1 group M subtype B (isolate HXB2) (HIV-1).
   8548..8728    +  LTR            5' LTR (truncated): truncated 5' long terminal repeat (LTR) from HIV-1
   8760..8984    +  polyA_signal   bGH poly(A) signal: bovine growth hormone polyadenylation signal
   8988..9009    +  promoter       SV40 promoter (fragment): SV40 enhancer and early promoter
   9030..9458    +  rep_origin     f1 ori (sequence partly withheld): f1 bacteriophage origin of replication; arrow indicates direction of (+) strand synthesis
   9472..9801    +  promoter       SV40 promoter: SV40 enhancer and early promoter
   9849..9896    +  promoter       EM7 promoter: synthetic bacterial promoter&nbsp
   9915..10289   +  CDS            BleoR: antibiotic-binding protein; Sh ble from Streptoalloteichus hindustanus; confers resistance to bleomycin, phleomycin, and Zeocin™
  10299..10424   +  CDS            ble (fragment): BLE_KLEPN - Experimental evidence at protein level: Swiss-Prot protein existence level 1. Binding protein with a strong affinity to the bleomycin family of antibiotics. Binds to CL990; an antimitotic-antibiotic compound. From Klebsiella pneumoniae.
  10419..10540   +  polyA_signal   SV40 poly(A) signal: SV40 polyadenylation signal
  10611..10633   -  protein_bind   lac operator (fragment): The lac repressor binds to the lac operator to inhibit transcription in E. coli. This inhibition can be relieved by adding lactose or isopropyl-β-D-thiogalactopyranoside (IPTG). lac repressor encoded by lacI
  10637..10667   -  promoter       lac promoter: promoter for the E. coli lac operon
  10682..10703   -  protein_bind   CAP binding site: CAP binding activates transcription in the presence of cAMP. E. coli catabolite activator protein
  10716..10808   -  CDS            lacI (fragment): lac repressor; lacI; The lac repressor binds to the lac operator to inhibit transcription in E. coli. This inhibition can be relieved by adding lactose or isopropyl-β-D-thiogalactopyranoside (IPTG).
  10810..10943   -  rep_origin     RSF ori (fragment): Plasmids containing the RSF 1030 origin of replication can be propagated in E. coli cells that contain additional plasmids with compatible origins.
