[The description below was written by a language model from this plasmid's Addgene catalogue record and pLannotate feature annotations shown in this document.]
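Description:
pNTI827 is a lentiviral transfer and mammalian expression plasmid built on the FUGW backbone, about 11 kb in total, carrying the synthetic calcium-dependent proximity-labeling enzyme Cal-ID in a form targeted to the endoplasmic reticulum membrane (Cal-ID-ERM). It is propagated in E. coli through a high-copy ColE1/pUC-type origin with ampicillin selection. The backbone also carries an f1 origin and an SV40/EM7-driven bleomycin/Zeocin resistance cassette that lies outside the viral genome. The lentiviral portion has a third-generation-style layout. A CMV enhancer/promoter drives a truncated HIV-1 5' LTR, followed by the Ψ packaging signal with a gag fragment, the Rev response element and the cPPT/CTS. Downstream of the cargo sit a WPRE to boost transcript expression, a second truncated LTR and a bGH polyadenylation signal. Packaging functions would have to be supplied in trans.

The roughly 1.75 kb insert is expressed from the human ubiquitin C promoter. As annotated, the open reading frame begins with a calmodulin-binding peptide from myosin light chain kinase and a short Xpress-type epitope region. Two segments matching miniTurbo/TurboID biotin ligase follow, then calmodulin, and finally a fragment of mouse cytochrome b5. This arrangement is consistent with a rearranged biotin ligase flanked by a calmodulin/peptide pair, so that calcium-induced binding controls biotinylation activity. The cytochrome b5 fragment presumably serves as the tail anchor giving ER-membrane localization. The catalogue lists a C-terminal V5 tag, although the feature table does not annotate it separately. The construct is intended for transfection or lentiviral delivery to record local calcium signals at the ER membrane through biotinylation of nearby proteins.
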