Addgene plasmid #216635: pNTI827
Purpose: Cal-ID-ERM (V5) ER membrane-localized Cal-ID, mammalian expression and lentivirus production
Depositing lab: Nicholas Ingolia. Depositing organization: University of California, Berkeley. Publication: Molecular recording of calcium signals via calcium-dependent proximity labeling. Kim JW, Yong AJH, Aisenberg EE, Lobel JH, Wang W, Dawson TM, Dawson VL, Gao R, Jan YN, Bateup HS, Ingolia NT. Nat Chem Biol. 2024 Jul;20(7):894-905. doi: 10.1038/s41589-024-01603-7. Epub 2024 Apr 24. PubMed 38658655.
Backbone
  Vector backbone: FUGW
  Backbone size w/o insert (bp): 9225
  Total vector size (bp): 10974
  Vector type: Mammalian Expression, Lentiviral
Growth in bacteria
  Bacterial resistance: Ampicillin, 100 μg/mL
  Growth temperature: 30°C
  Growth strain: NEB Stable
  Copy number: Unknown
Gene/Insert
  Gene/Insert name: Cal-ID-ERM
  Species: Synthetic
  Insert size (bp): 1749
  Tag / fusion protein: V5 (C terminal on insert)
Terms and licenses: Academic/Nonprofit Terms; Industry Terms: Not Available to Industry
How to cite: pNTI827 was a gift from Nicholas Ingolia (Addgene plasmid # 216635 ; http://n2t.net/addgene:216635 ; RRID:Addgene_216635)
